Addgene plasmid #162018: pLEX304-GFP-v3 IQSEC1 WT
Purpose: Expression of IQSEC1 splice variant 3
Depositing lab: David Bryant. Depositing organization: University of Glasgow. Publication: An ARF GTPase module promoting invasion and metastasis through regulating phosphoinositide metabolism. Nacke M, Sandilands E, Nikolatou K, Roman-Fernandez A, Mason S, Patel R, Lilla S, Yelland T, Galbraith LCA, Freckmann EC, McGarry L, Morton JP, Shanks E, Leung HY, Markert E, Ismail S, Zanivan S, Blyth K, Bryant DM. Nat Commun. 2021 Mar 12;12(1):1623. doi: 10.1038/s41467-021-21847-4. PubMed 33712589.
Backbone
  Vector backbone: pLEX304-GFP
  Vector type: Lentiviral
Growth in bacteria
  Bacterial resistance: Ampicillin, 100 μg/mL
  Growth temperature: 37°C
  Growth strain: NEB Stable
  Copy number: High Copy
Gene/Insert
  Gene/Insert name: IQSEC1
  Species: H. sapiens (human)
  Entrez Gene: IQSEC1 (a.k.a. ARF-GEP100, ARFGEP100, BRAG2, GEP100)
  Cloning method: Restriction Enzyme; 5′ cloning site Unknown (unknown if destroyed)
Terms and licenses: Academic/Nonprofit Terms; Industry Terms: Not Available to Industry
Depositor comments: Please visit https://doi.org/10.1101/851410 for bioRxiv preprint.
How to cite: pLEX304-GFP-v3 IQSEC1 WT was a gift from David Bryant (Addgene plasmid # 162018 ; http://n2t.net/addgene:162018 ; RRID:Addgene_162018)
