[The description below was written by a language model from this plasmid's Addgene catalogue record and pLannotate feature annotations shown in this document.]
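Description:
pLEX304-GFP-v3 IQSEC1 WT is a lentiviral transfer plasmid built on the pLEX304-GFP backbone for expressing wild-type human IQSEC1 (also called BRAG2, GEP100 or ARF-GEP100), specifically splice variant 3, in mammalian cells. It is maintained in E. coli through a high-copy ColE1/pUC-type origin with ampicillin selection (AmpR). The bacterial portion also carries an f1 origin and remnants of a lac/lacZα cloning region with T7 and T3 promoters. The viral framework has a third-generation, self-inactivating layout. An RSV promoter replaces the U3 region to drive a truncated HIV-1 5' LTR, and this is followed by the Ψ packaging signal with partial gag and env sequence, the Rev response element for Rev-dependent export of the genomic RNA, a cPPT/CTS element, and a ΔU3 3' LTR. An SV40 poly(A) signal and SV40 origin lie downstream of the 3' LTR.

Two expression units sit between the LTRs. A human PGK promoter drives blasticidin S deaminase, so transduced cells can be selected with blasticidin. Separately, the CMV enhancer/promoter drives EGFP followed closely by the IQSEC1 coding sequence, an arrangement consistent with an N-terminal GFP–IQSEC1 fusion, although the record does not explicitly state the reading-frame junction. A WPRE downstream of the insert enhances transcript stability and expression. The annotation tool labels the IQSEC1 match as a fragment, which may simply reflect the variant differing from the reference isoform. IQSEC1 is a guanine nucleotide exchange factor for ARF GTPases. The associated publication concerns an ARF GTPase module in invasion and metastasis, so the construct suits stable, fluorescently trackable expression of this isoform for localisation and functional studies.
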