Features (pLannotate 1.2.2; 32 found; start..end, strand, type, name):
     22..255     +  misc_feature   RRE: The Rev response element (RRE) of HIV-1 allows for Rev-dependent mRNA export from the nucleus to the cytoplasm.
    632..658     +  CDS            Rev (fragment): human immunodeficiency virus 1 (HIV-1) Rev protein; rev; enhances nuclear export of unspliced and incompletely spliced viral mRNAs
    659..1159    +  promoter       hPGK promoter: human phosphoglycerate kinase 1 promoter
   1171..1566    +  CDS            BSD: blasticidin S deaminase; Aspergillus terreus BSD; confers resistance to blasticidin
   1626..1743    +  misc_feature   cPPT/CTS: central polypurine tract and central termination sequence of HIV-1
   1860..2163    +  enhancer       CMV enhancer: human cytomegalovirus immediate early enhancer
   2164..2367    +  promoter       CMV promoter: human cytomegalovirus (CMV) immediate early promoter
   2412..3128    +  CDS            EGFP: EGFP is a basic (constitutively fluorescent) green fluorescent protein published in 1996, derived from Aequorea victoria. It is reported to be a rapidly-maturing weak dimer with moderate acid sensitivity.
   3150..5681    +  CDS            IQSEC1 (fragment): IQEC1_HUMAN - Also known as ARFGEP100, BRAG2 From Homo sapiens (Human).
   5685..5721    +  misc_feature   MCS (fragment): multiple cloning site
   5738..5822    +  CDS            large T antigen (fragment): large T antigen from SV40 (simian virus 40)
   5871..6459    +  misc_feature   WPRE: woodchuck hepatitis virus posttranscriptional regulatory element
   6510..6529    +  misc_feature   cPPT/CTS (fragment): central polypurine tract and central termination sequence of HIV-1
   6531..6764    +  LTR            3' LTR (ΔU3): self-inactivating 3' long terminal repeat (LTR) from HIV-1
   6842..6963    +  polyA_signal   SV40 poly(A) signal: SV40 polyadenylation signal
   7003..7138    +  rep_origin     SV40 ori: SV40 origin of replication
   7159..7177    -  promoter       T7 promoter: promoter for bacteriophage T7 RNA polymerase
   7185..7340    +  CDS            lacZα (fragment): LacZα fragment of β-galactosidase; lacZ fragment
   7345..7773    +  rep_origin     f1 ori (sequence partly withheld): f1 bacteriophage origin of replication; arrow indicates direction of (+) strand synthesis
   7826..7930    +  promoter       AmpR promoter: bla
   7931..8791    +  CDS            AmpR: β-lactamase; bla; confers resistance to ampicillin, carbenicillin, and related antibiotics
   8962..9550    +  rep_origin     ori: high-copy-number ColE1/pMB1/pBR322/pUC origin of replication
   9733..9825    +  CDS            lacI (fragment): lac repressor; lacI; The lac repressor binds to the lac operator to inhibit transcription in E. coli. This inhibition can be relieved by adding lactose or isopropyl-β-D-thiogalactopyranoside (IPTG).
   9838..9859    +  protein_bind   CAP binding site: CAP binding activates transcription in the presence of cAMP. E. coli catabolite activator protein
   9874..9904    +  promoter       lac promoter: promoter for the E. coli lac operon
   9908..9930    +  protein_bind   lac operator (fragment): The lac repressor binds to the lac operator to inhibit transcription in E. coli. This inhibition can be relieved by adding lactose or isopropyl-β-D-thiogalactopyranoside (IPTG). lac repressor encoded by lacI
   9973..9991    +  promoter       T3 promoter: promoter for bacteriophage T3 RNA polymerase
  10019..10245   +  promoter       RSV promoter: Rous sarcoma virus enhancer/promoter
  10246..10426   +  LTR            5' LTR (truncated): truncated 5' long terminal repeat (LTR) from HIV-1
  10473..10598   +  misc_feature   HIV-1 Ψ: packaging signal of human immunodeficiency virus type 1
  10582..10945   +  CDS            HIV-1 gag (fragment): gag protein from human immunodeficiency virus 1; gag
  10930..11067   +  CDS            env (fragment): ENV_HV1W1 - Experimental evidence at protein level: Swiss-Prot protein existence level 1. [Transmembrane protein gp41]: Acts as a class I viral fusion protein. Under the current model, the protein has at least 3 conformational states: pre-fusion native state, pre-hairpin intermediate state, and post-fusion hairpin state. During fusion of viral and target intracellular membranes, the coiled coil regions (heptad repeats) assume a trimer-of-hairpins structure, positioning the fusion peptide in close proximity to the C-terminal region of the ectodomain. The formation of this structure appears to d
>Addgene plasmid #162018 | pLEX304-GFP-v3 IQSEC1 WT | addgene full sequence | sequence record 329484 | Addgene NGS Result
AGAAAAAAGAGCAGTGGGAATAGGAGCTTTGTTCCTTGGGTTCTTGGGAGCAGCAGGAAGCACTATGGGC
GCAGCGTCAATGACGCTGACGGTACAGGCCAGACAATTATTGTCTGGTATAGTGCAGCAGCAGAACAATT
TGCTGAGGGCTATTGAGGCGCAACAGCATCTGTTGCAACTCACAGTCTGGGGCATCAAGCAGCTCCAGGC
AAGAATCCTGGCTGTGGAAAGATACCTAAAGGATCAACAGCTCCTGGGGATTTGGGGTTGCTCTGGAAAA
CTCATTTGCACCACTGCTGTGCCTTGGAATGCTAGTTGGAGTAATAAATCTCTGGAACAGATTTGGAATC
ACACGACCTGGATGGAGTGGGACAGAGAAATTAACAATTACACAAGCTTAATACACTCCTTAATTGAAGA
ATCGCAAAACCAGCAAGAAAAGAATGAACAAGAATTATTGGAATTAGATAAATGGGCAAGTTTGTGGAAT
TGGTTTAACATAACAAATTGGCTGTGGTATATAAAATTATTCATAATGATAGTAGGAGGCTTGGTAGGTT
TAAGAATAGTTTTTGCTGTACTTTCTATAGTGAATAGAGTTAGGCAGGGATATTCACCATTATCGTTTCA
GACCCACCTCCCAACCCCGAGGGGACCCTTGCGCCTTTTCCAAGGCAGCCCTGGGTTTGCGCAGGGACGC
GGCTGCTCTGGGCGTGGTTCCGGGAAACGCAGCGGCGCCGACCCTGGGTCTCGCACATTCTTCACGTCCG
TTCGCAGCGTCACCCGGATCTTCGCCGCTACCCTTGTGGGCCCCCCGGCGACGCTTCCTGCTCCGCCCCT
AAGTCGGGAAGGTTCCTTGCGGTTCGCGGCGTGCCGGACGTGACAAACGGAAGCCGCACGTCTCACTAGT
ACCCTCGCAGACGGACAGCGCCAGGGAGCAATGGCAGCGCGCCGACCGCGATGGGCTGTGGCCAATAGCG
GCTGCTCAGCAGGGCGCGCCGAGAGCAGCGGCCGGGAAGGGGCGGTGCGGGAGGCGGGGTGTGGGGCGGT
AGTGTGGGCCCTGTTCCTGCCCGCGCGGTGTTCCGCATTCTGCAAGCCTCCGGAGCGCACGTCGGCAGTC
GGCTCCCTCGTTGACCGAATCACCGACCTCTCTCCCCAGGGGGTACCACCATGGCCAAGCCTTTGTCTCA
AGAAGAATCCACCCTCATTGAAAGAGCAACGGCTACAATCAACAGCATCCCCATCTCTGAAGACTACAGC
GTCGCCAGCGCAGCTCTCTCTAGCGACGGCCGCATCTTCACTGGTGTCAATGTATATCATTTTACTGGGG
GACCTTGTGCAGAACTCGTGGTGCTGGGCACTGCTGCTGCTGCGGCAGCTGGCAACCTGACTTGTATCGT
CGCGATCGGAAATGAGAACAGGGGCATCTTGAGCCCCTGCGGACGGTGCCGACAGGTGCTTCTCGATCTG
CATCCTGGGATCAAAGCCATAGTGAAGGACAGTGATGGACAGCCGACGGCAGTTGGGATTCGTGAATTGC
TGCCCTCTGGTTATGTGTGGGAGGGCCTGCAGCTGCAGTAGTAAGAATTCTAGATCTTGAGACAAATGGC
AGTATTCATCCACAATTTTAAAAGAAAAGGGGGGATTGGGGGGTACAGTGCAGGGGAAAGAATAGTAGAC
ATAATAGCAACAGACATACAAACTAAAGAATTACAAAAACAAATTACAAAAATTCAAAATTTTCGGGTTT
ATTACAGGGACAGCAGAGATCCACTTTGGCGCCGGCTCGAGGGGGCCCGGGGTTATTAATAGTAATCAAT
TACGGGGTCATTAGTTCATAGCCCATATATGGAGTTCCGCGTTACATAACTTACGGTAAATGGCCCGCCT
GGCTGACCGCCCAACGACCCCCGCCCATTGACGTCAATAATGACGTATGTTCCCATAGTAACGCCAATAG
GGACTTTCCATTGACGTCAATGGGTGGAGTATTTACGGTAAACTGCCCACTTGGCAGTACATCAAGTGTA
TCATATGCCAAGTACGCCCCCTATTGACGTCAATGACGGTAAATGGCCCGCCTGGCATTATGCCCAGTAC
ATGACCTTATGGGACTTTCCTACTTGGCAGTACATCTACGTATTAGTCATCGCTATTACCATGGTGATGC
GGTTTTGGCAGTACATCAATGGGCGTGGATAGCGGTTTGACTCACGGGGATTTCCAAGTCTCCACCCCAT
TGACGTCAATGGGAGTTTGTTTTGGCACCAAAATCAACGGGACTTTCCAAAATGTCGTAACAACTCCGCC
CCATTGACGCAAATGGGCGGTAGGCGTGTACGGTGGGAGGTCTATATAAGCAGAGCTGGTTTAGTGAACC
GTCAGATCCGCTAGCGCTACCGGTCGCCACCATGGTGAGCAAGGGCGAGGAGCTGTTCACCGGGGTGGTG
CCCATCCTGGTCGAGCTGGACGGCGACGTAAACGGCCACAAGTTCAGCGTGTCCGGCGAGGGCGAGGGCG
ATGCCACCTACGGCAAGCTGACCCTGAAGTTCATCTGCACCACCGGCAAGCTGCCCGTGCCCTGGCCCAC
CCTCGTGACCACCCTGACCTACGGCGTGCAGTGCTTCAGCCGCTACCCCGACCACATGAAGCAGCACGAC
TTCTTCAAGTCCGCCATGCCCGAAGGCTACGTCCAGGAGCGCACCATCTTCTTCAAGGACGACGGCAACT
ACAAGACCCGCGCCGAGGTGAAGTTCGAGGGCGACACCCTGGTGAACCGCATCGAGCTGAAGGGCATCGA
CTTCAAGGAGGACGGCAACATCCTGGGGCACAAGCTGGAGTACAACTACAACAGCCACAACGTCTATATC
ATGGCCGACAAGCAGAAGAACGGCATCAAGGTGAACTTCAAGATCCGCCACAACATCGAGGACGGCAGCG
TGCAGCTCGCCGACCACTACCAGCAGAACACCCCCATCGGCGACGGCCCCGTGCTGCTGCCCGACAACCA
CTACCTGAGCACCCAGTCCGCCCTGAGCAAAGACCCCAACGAGAAGCGCGATCACATGGTCCTGCTGGAG
TTCGTGACCGCCGCCGGGATCACTCTCGGCATGGACGAGCTGTACAAGTCCGGACTCAGATCTCGAGCTC
AAGCTTACATGCTAGAGCGAAAGTATGGGGGGCGCCTGGTAACCCGCCATGCGGCCCGCACCATCCAGAC
GGCGTTTCGCCAATATCAAATGAATAAAAACTTCGAGCGCTTGCGCAGCTCCATGTCAGAGAACCGCATG
TCACGCCGGATTGTGCTGTCCAACATGAGGATGCAGTTCTCCTTTGAGGGGCCTGAGAAAGTGCACAGCT
CCTACTTCGAGGGGAAGCAGGTCTCAGTGACTAACGACGGCTCCCAGCTGGGAGCCCTGGTGTCCCCTGA
GTGTGGTGACCTCAGCGAGCCCACCACCCTCAAGTCTCCGGCCCCCTCCAGTGACTTTGCGGACGCCATC
ACCGAGCTGGAGGACGCCTTCTCTAGGCAAGTGAAATCACTGGCCGAGTCCATCGACGATGCCCTCAACT
GCCGCAGCCTGCACACTGAGGAGGCACCGGCCCTGGATGCGGCGCGGGCCCGGGACACCGAACCCCAGAC
AGCCCTGCACGGCATGGACCACCGCAAACTGGACGAGATGACGGCCTCGTACAGTGATGTCACCCTGTAC
ATCGATGAGGAGGAGCTGTCGCCCCCTCTGCCCCTCTCGCAGGCAGGGGACCGGCCGTCCAGCACCGAGT
CGGACCTGCGGCTACGGGCTGGGGGCGCAGCCCCAGACTACTGGGCCCTGGCCCACAAAGAGGACAAGGC
TGACACGGACACGAGCTGCCGGAGCACGCCGTCGCTGGAGCGGCAGGAGCAGCGGCTGCGGGTGGAGCAT
CTGCCGCTGCTCACCATCGAGCCACCCAGCGACAGCTCTGTGGACCTTAGTGACCGCTCGGAGCGGGGGT
CACTCAAGAGGCAGAGTGCTTACGAGCGCAGCCTTGGCGGGCAGCAGGGCAGTCCCAAGCATGGTCCCCA
CAGCGGCGCCCCCAAGAGCCTCCCCCGGGAGGAGCCTGAGTTGCGGCCCCGGCCCCCCAGGCCCCTGGAC
AGCCACTTGGCCATCAATGGCTCAGCCAACCGGCAGAGCAAGTCTGAGTCGGACTACTCAGACGGTGACA
ATGACAGCATCAACAGCACGTCCAACTCCAACGATACCATCAACTGCAGCTCCGAGTCATCGTCCCGTGA
CAGCCTGCGGGAGCAGACGCTCAGCAAGCAGACCTACCACAAGGAGGCCCGCAACAGCTGGGACTCGCCT
GCCTTTAGCAACGATGTCATCCGCAAGAGGCACTACCGCATCGGCCTGAACCTCTTCAACAAGAAGCCTG
AGAAGGGAGTCCAGTACCTCATCGAGCGTGGCTTTGTGCCCGACACGCCCGTCGGGGTGGCCCACTTCCT
GCTGCAGCGCAAGGGCCTCAGCCGGCAGATGATCGGCGAGTTCCTGGGCAACCGGCAGAAGCAGTTCAAC
CGTGACGTGCTCGACTGCGTCGTGGACGAGATGGACTTCTCTACCATGGAGCTGGATGAGGCCCTCAGGA
AATTCCAGGCGCACATCCGTGTCCAAGGGGAGGCTCAGAAAGTGGAGCGGCTCATAGAGGCGTTCAGCCA
GCGCTACTGCATCTGCAACCCTGGGGTGGTGCGGCAATTCCGGAACCCAGACACCATTTTCATCCTGGCC
TTCGCCATCATCCTGCTGAACACCGACATGTACAGCCCCAATGTCAAGCCCGAGCGGAAAATGAAGCTAG
AGGACTTCATCAAGAACCTCCGAGGTGTGGACGATGGTGAGGACATTCCCCGTGAGATGCTGATGGGGAT
CTATGAACGGATCCGTAAGCGAGAGCTAAAGACCAATGAGGACCATGTGTCCCAGGTGCAGAAGGTGGAG
AAGCTCATTGTGGGGAAAAAGCCGATCGGATCCCTGCATCCCGGGCTCGGCTGTGTGCTCTCTCTGCCCC
ACCGTCGGTTGGTCTGCTACTGCCGGCTCTTTGAGGTTCCAGACCCAAACAAGCCCCAGAAACTCGGACT
ACACCAGCGAGAAATCTTCCTGTTCAACGACCTCCTGGTGGTCACCAAGATCTTCCAGAAGAAGAAGAAC
TCGGTGACGTACAGCTTCCGACAGTCCTTCTCCTTGTACGGCATGCAGGTCCTGCTCTTCGAGAACCAGT
ACTACCCCAATGGCATCCGGCTCACCTCGTCTGTCCCCGGAGCAGATATCAAAGTGTTAATAAACTTCAA
CGCCCCCAACCCTCAAGACCGGAAGAAATTCACCGATGACCTGCGGGAGTCCATTGCGGAAGTCCAAGAG
ATGGAGAAGCACAGGATAGAGTCGGAGCTCGAGAAGCAGAAAGGCGTCGTGCGGCCCAGCATGTCCCAGT
GCTCTAGCCTCAAAAAGGAGTCGGGCAACGGAACACTGAGCCGGGCCTGCCTGGACGACAGCTATGCCAG
CGGTGAGGGCCTCAAGCGCAGCGCCCTCAGCAGCTCCCTGCGGGACCTCTCGGAAGCCGGGAAGCGAGGG
CGTCGCAGCAGTGCGGGATCGCTAGAGAGCAATGTGGAATTTCAGCCTTTCGAGCCACTGCAGCCGTCAG
TGCTGTGCTCCTAAGAATTCTGCAGTCGACGGTACCGCGGGCCCGGGATCCACCGGATCTAGATAACTGA
TCATAATCAGCCATACCACATTTGTAGAGGTTTTACTTGCTTTAAAAAACCTCCCACACCTCCCCCTGAA
CCTGAAACATAAAATGAATGCAATTGTTGTTGTTGCTAACCGGTGGCGCGTTAAGTCGACAATCAACCTC
TGGATTACAAAATTTGTGAAAGATTGACTGGTATTCTTAACTATGTTGCTCCTTTTACGCTATGTGGATA
CGCTGCTTTAATGCCTTTGTATCATGCTATTGCTTCCCGTATGGCTTTCATTTTCTCCTCCTTGTATAAA
TCCTGGTTGCTGTCTCTTTATGAGGAGTTGTGGCCCGTTGTCAGGCAACGTGGCGTGGTGTGCACTGTGT
TTGCTGACGCAACCCCCACTGGTTGGGGCATTGCCACCACCTGTCAGCTCCTTTCCGGGACTTTCGCTTT
CCCCCTCCCTATTGCCACGGCGGAACTCATCGCCGCCTGCCTTGCCCGCTGCTGGACAGGGGCTCGGCTG
TTGGGCACTGACAATTCCGTGGTGTTGTCGGGGAAATCATCGTCCTTTCCTTGGCTGCTCGCCTGTGTTG
CCACCTGGATTCTGCGCGGGACGTCCTTCTGCTACGTCCCTTCGGCCCTCAATCCAGCGGACCTTCCTTC
CCGCGGCCTGCTGCCGGCTCTGCGGCCTCTTCCGCGTCTTCGCCTTCGCCCTCAGACGAGTCGGATCTCC
CTTTGGGCCGCCTCCCCGCGTCGACTTTAAGACCAATGACTTACAAGGCAGCTGTAGATCTTAGCCACTT
TTTAAAAGAAAAGGGGGGACTGGAAGGGCTAATTCACTCCCAACGAAGACAAGATCTGCTTTTTGCTTGT
ACTGGGTCTCTCTGGTTAGACCAGATCTGAGCCTGGGAGCTCTCTGGCTAACTAGGGAACCCACTGCTTA
AGCCTCAATAAAGCTTGCCTTGAGTGCTTCAAGTAGTGTGTGCCCGTCTGTTGTGTGACTCTGGTAACTA
GAGATCCCTCAGACCCTTTTAGTCAGTGTGGAAAATCTCTAGCAGTACGTATAGTAGTTCATGTCATCTT
ATTATTCAGTATTTATAACTTGCAAAGAAATGAATATCAGAGAGTGAGAGGAACTTGTTTATTGCAGCTT
ATAATGGTTACAAATAAAGCAATAGCATCACAAATTTCACAAATAAAGCATTTTTTTCACTGCATTCTAG
TTGTGGTTTGTCCAAACTCATCAATGTATCTTATCATGTCTGGCTCTAGCTATCCCGCCCCTAACTCCGC
CCATCCCGCCCCTAACTCCGCCCAGTTCCGCCCATTCTCCGCCCCATGGCTGACTAATTTTTTTTATTTA
TGCAGAGGCCGAGGCCGCCTCGGCCTCTGAGCTATTCCAGAAGTAGTGAGGAGGCTTTTTTGGAGGCCTA
GGGACGTACCCAATTCGCCCTATAGTGAGTCGTATTACGCGCGCTCACTGGCCGTCGTTTTACAACGTCG
TGACTGGGAAAACCCTGGCGTTACCCAACTTAATCGCCTTGCAGCACATCCCCCTTTCGCCAGCTGGCGT
AATAGCGAAGAGGCCCGCACCGATCGCCCTTCCCAACAGTTGCGCAGCCTGAATGGCGAATGGG
[124 nt withheld, positions 7345-7468]
C
[91 nt withheld, positions 7470-7560]
A
[49 nt withheld, positions 7562-7610]
CCTTTGACGTTGGAGTCCACGTTCTTT
[37 nt withheld, positions 7638-7674]
ACCCTATCTCGGTCTATTCTTTTGATTTATAAGGGATTTTGCCGATTTCGGCCTATTGGTTAAAAAATGA
GCTGATTTAACAAAAATTTAACGCGAATTTTAACAAAATATTAACGCTTACAATTTAGGTGGCACTTTTC
GGGGAAATGTGCGCGGAACCCCTATTTGTTTATTTTTCTAAATACATTCAAATATGTATCCGCTCATGAG
ACAATAACCCTGATAAATGCTTCAATAATATTGAAAAAGGAAGAGTATGAGTATTCAACATTTCCGTGTC
GCCCTTATTCCCTTTTTTGCGGCATTTTGCCTTCCTGTTTTTGCTCACCCAGAAACGCTGGTGAAAGTAA
AAGATGCTGAAGATCAGTTGGGTGCACGAGTGGGTTACATCGAACTGGATCTCAACAGCGGTAAGATCCT
TGAGAGTTTTCGCCCCGAAGAACGTTTTCCAATGATGAGCACTTTTAAAGTTCTGCTATGTGGCGCGGTA
TTATCCCGTATTGACGCCGGGCAAGAGCAACTCGGTCGCCGCATACACTATTCTCAGAATGACTTGGTTG
AGTACTCACCAGTCACAGAAAAGCATCTTACGGATGGCATGACAGTAAGAGAATTATGCAGTGCTGCCAT
AACCATGAGTGATAACACTGCGGCCAACTTACTTCTGACAACGATCGGAGGACCGAAGGAGCTAACCGCT
TTTTTGCACAACATGGGGGATCATGTAACTCGCCTTGATCGTTGGGAACCGGAGCTGAATGAAGCCATAC
CAAACGACGAGCGTGACACCACGATGCCTGTAGCAATGGCAACAACGTTGCGCAAACTATTAACTGGCGA
ACTACTTACTCTAGCTTCCCGGCAACAATTAATAGACTGGATGGAGGCGGATAAAGTTGCAGGACCACTT
CTGCGCTCGGCCCTTCCGGCTGGCTGGTTTATTGCTGATAAATCTGGAGCCGGTGAGCGTGGGTCTCGCG
GTATCATTGCAGCACTGGGGCCAGATGGTAAGCCCTCCCGTATCGTAGTTATCTACACGACGGGGAGTCA
GGCAACTATGGATGAACGAAATAGACAGATCGCTGAGATAGGTGCCTCACTGATTAAGCATTGGTAACTG
TCAGACCAAGTTTACTCATATATACTTTAGATTGATTTAAAACTTCATTTTTAATTTAAAAGGATCTAGG
TGAAGATCCTTTTTGATAATCTCATGACCAAAATCCCTTAACGTGAGTTTTCGTTCCACTGAGCGTCAGA
CCCCGTAGAAAAGATCAAAGGATCTTCTTGAGATCCTTTTTTTCTGCGCGTAATCTGCTGCTTGCAAACA
AAAAAACCACCGCTACCAGCGGTGGTTTGTTTGCCGGATCAAGAGCTACCAACTCTTTTTCCGAAGGTAA
CTGGCTTCAGCAGAGCGCAGATACCAAATACTGTTCTTCTAGTGTAGCCGTAGTTAGGCCACCACTTCAA
GAACTCTGTAGCACCGCCTACATACCTCGCTCTGCTAATCCTGTTACCAGTGGCTGCTGCCAGTGGCGAT
AAGTCGTGTCTTACCGGGTTGGACTCAAGACGATAGTTACCGGATAAGGCGCAGCGGTCGGGCTGAACGG
GGGGTTCGTGCACACAGCCCAGCTTGGAGCGAACGACCTACACCGAACTGAGATACCTACAGCGTGAGCT
ATGAGAAAGCGCCACGCTTCCCGAAGGGAGAAAGGCGGACAGGTATCCGGTAAGCGGCAGGGTCGGAACA
GGAGAGCGCACGAGGGAGCTTCCAGGGGGAAACGCCTGGTATCTTTATAGTCCTGTCGGGTTTCGCCACC
TCTGACTTGAGCGTCGATTTTTGTGATGCTCGTCAGGGGGGCGGAGCCTATGGAAAAACGCCAGCAACGC
GGCCTTTTTACGGTTCCTGGCCTTTTGCTGGCCTTTTGCTCACATGTTCTTTCCTGCGTTATCCCCTGAT
TCTGTGGATAACCGTATTACCGCCTTTGAGTGAGCTGATACCGCTCGCCGCAGCCGAACGACCGAGCGCA
GCGAGTCAGTGAGCGAGGAAGCGGAAGAGCGCCCAATACGCAAACCGCCTCTCCCCGCGCGTTGGCCGAT
TCATTAATGCAGCTGGCACGACAGGTTTCCCGACTGGAAAGCGGGCAGTGAGCGCAACGCAATTAATGTG
AGTTAGCTCACTCATTAGGCACCCCAGGCTTTACACTTTATGCTTCCGGCTCGTATGTTGTGTGGAATTG
TGAGCGGATAACAATTTCACACAGGAAACAGCTATGACCATGATTACGCCAAGCGCGCAATTAACCCTCA
CTAAAGGGAACAAAAGCTGGAGCTGCAAGCTTAATGTAGTCTTATGCAATACTCTTGTAGTCTTGCAACA
TGGTAACGATGAGTTAGCAACATGCCTTACAAGGAGAGAAAAAGCACCGTGCATGCCGATTGGTGGAAGT
AAGGTGGTACGATCGTGCCTTATTAGGAAGGCAACAGACGGGTCTGACATGGATTGGACGAACCACTGAA
TTGCCGCATTGCAGAGATATTGTATTTAAGTGCCTAGCTCGATACATAAACGGGTCTCTCTGGTTAGACC
AGATCTGAGCCTGGGAGCTCTCTGGCTAACTAGGGAACCCACTGCTTAAGCCTCAATAAAGCTTGCCTTG
AGTGCTTCAAGTAGTGTGTGCCCGTCTGTTGTGTGACTCTGGTAACTAGAGATCCCTCAGACCCTTTTAG
TCAGTGTGGAAAATCTCTAGCAGTGGCGCCCGAACAGGGACTTGAAAGCGAAAGGGAAACCAGAGGAGCT
CTCTCGACGCAGGACTCGGCTTGCTGAAGCGCGCACGGCAAGAGGCGAGGGGCGGCGACTGGTGAGTACG
CCAAAAATTTTGACTAGCGGAGGCTAGAAGGAGAGAGATGGGTGCGAGAGCGTCAGTATTAAGCGGGGGA
GAATTAGATCGCGATGGGAAAAAATTCGGTTAAGGCCAGGGGGAAAGAAAAAATATAAATTAAAACATAT
AGTATGGGCAAGCAGGGAGCTAGAACGATTCGCAGTTAATCCTGGCCTGTTAGAAACATCAGAAGGCTGT
AGACAAATACTGGGACAGCTACAACCATCCCTTCAGACAGGATCAGAAGAACTTAGATCATTATATAATA
CAGTAGCAACCCTCTATTGTGTGCATCAAAGGATAGAGATAAAAGACACCAAGGAAGCTTTAGACAAGAT
AGAGGAAGAGCAAAACAAAAGTAAGACCACCGCACAGCAAGCGGCCGCTGATCTTCAGACCTGGAGGAGG
AGATATGAGGGACAATTGGAGAAGTGAATTATATAAATATAAAGTAGTAAAAATTGAACCATTAGGAGTA
GCACCCACCAAGGCAAAGAGAAGAGTGGTGCAGAG
